Addgene plasmid #92140: pEN244 - CTCF-AID[71-114]-eGFP-FRT-Blast-FRT targeting construct
Purpose: Targeting vector to introduce an AID-eGFP cassette at the mouse CTCF locus using BLASTICIDIN selection. Auxin-inducible degron system.
Depositing lab: Benoit Bruneau. Depositing organization: J. David Gladstone Institutes. Publication: Targeted Degradation of CTCF Decouples Local Insulation of Chromosome Domains from Genomic Compartmentalization. Nora EP, Goloborodko A, Valton AL, Gibcus JH, Uebersohn A, Abdennur N, Dekker J, Mirny LA, Bruneau BG. Cell. 2017 May 18;169(5):930-944.e22. doi: 10.1016/j.cell.2017.05.004. PubMed 28525758.
Backbone
  Vector backbone: pEN84 (Addgene #86230)
  Vector type: Mammalian Expression, Mouse Targeting
  Selectable markers: Blasticidin ; GFP
Growth in bacteria
  Bacterial resistance: Ampicillin, 100 μg/mL
  Growth temperature: 37°C
  Growth strain: DH5alpha
  Copy number: High Copy
Gene/Insert
  Gene/Insert name: AID[71-114]-eGFP
  Species: M. musculus (mouse)
Terms and licenses: Academic/Nonprofit Terms; Industry Terms: Not Available to Industry
Depositor comments: use with pX335-EN475 and pX335-EN477 (Cas9nickase + paired sgRNA against mouse CTCF stop codon)
How to cite: pEN244 - CTCF-AID[71-114]-eGFP-FRT-Blast-FRT targeting construct was a gift from Benoit Bruneau (Addgene plasmid # 92140 ; http://n2t.net/addgene:92140 ; RRID:Addgene_92140)
