[The description below was written by a language model from this plasmid's Addgene catalogue record and pLannotate feature annotations shown in this document.]
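Description:
pEN244 is a homology-directed repair donor (mouse targeting vector) of about 7.2 kb, derived from the pEN84 backbone. It is designed to knock an auxin-inducible degron and eGFP tag onto the C-terminus of the endogenous mouse CTCF gene. The plasmid body carries pBluescript-type elements: a high-copy ColE1/pUC origin, an f1 origin, an ampicillin resistance gene with its own promoter, lacZα and lac regulatory remnants, and T7 and T3 promoters flanking the cloned region. Two sequence records were annotated. They differ by one nucleotide and in their start coordinate, but show the same features in the same order.

The insert begins with unannotated sequence that runs into a fragment matching the end of the Ctcf coding region. Together these presumably form the 5' homology arm. Next come the minimal AID degron (residues 71-114 of Arabidopsis IAA17) and EGFP, arranged to give a CTCF-AID-eGFP fusion expressed from the native locus rather than from a promoter on the plasmid. Downstream, two minimal FRT sites flank a selection cassette in which the mouse PGK promoter and the bacterial EM7 promoter drive blasticidin S deaminase, followed by a bGH polyadenylation signal. This allows blasticidin selection of targeted cells and later removal of the marker with FLP recombinase. About 1 kb of unannotated sequence after the second FRT site is likely the 3' homology arm, although the record does not state this.

According to the depositor, the construct is used with two pX335 plasmids that express Cas9 nickase and paired sgRNAs against the CTCF stop codon. In cells expressing TIR1, adding auxin triggers rapid degradation of the tagged CTCF, and eGFP fluorescence serves as a readout of the protein's level.
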