Features (pLannotate 1.2.2; 23 found; start..end, strand, type, name):
     97..115     +  promoter       T7 promoter: promoter for bacteriophage T7 RNA polymerase
    124..151     -  misc_feature   MCS (fragment): pBluescript multiple cloning site
    913..1092    +  CDS            Ctcf (fragment): CTCF_MOUSE - Experimental evidence at protein level: Swiss-Prot protein existence level 1. Chromatin binding factor that binds to DNA sequence specific sites. Involved in transcriptional regulation by binding to chromatin insulators and preventing interaction between promoter and nearby enhancers and silencers. Acts as transcriptional repressor binding to promoters of vertebrate MYC gene and BAG1 gene. Also binds to the PLK and PIM1 promoters. Acts as a transcriptional activator of APP. Regulates APOA1/C3/A4/A5 gene cluster and controls MHC class II gene expression. Plays an essential role in
   1122..1254    +  CDS            mini-AID (fragment): minimal degron from the auxin-responsive IAA17 protein of Arabidopsis thaliana (Kubota et al., 2013) acts as an auxin-inducible degron (AID) in the presence of TIR1
   1264..1980    +  CDS            EGFP: the original enhanced GFP (Yang et al., 1996) mammalian codon-optimized
   1994..2027    +  protein_bind   FRT (minimal): supports FLP-mediated excision but not integration (Turan and Bode, 2011) FLP recombinase from the Saccharomyces cerevisiae 2μ plasmid
   2091..2590    +  promoter       PGK promoter: mouse phosphoglycerate kinase 1 promoter
   2602..2649    +  promoter       EM7 promoter: synthetic bacterial promoter&nbsp
   2680..3078    +  CDS            BSD: blasticidin S deaminase; Aspergillus terreus BSD; confers resistance to blasticidin
   3120..3344    +  polyA_signal   bGH poly(A) signal: bovine growth hormone polyadenylation signal
   3348..3369    +  promoter       SV40 promoter (fragment): SV40 enhancer and early promoter
   3399..3432    +  protein_bind   FRT (minimal): supports FLP-mediated excision but not integration (Turan and Bode, 2011) FLP recombinase from the Saccharomyces cerevisiae 2μ plasmid
   4401..4442    -  misc_feature   MCS (fragment): pBluescript multiple cloning site
   4455..4473    -  promoter       T3 promoter: promoter for bacteriophage T3 RNA polymerase
   4518..4534    -  protein_bind   lac operator: The lac repressor binds to the lac operator to inhibit transcription in E. coli. This inhibition can be relieved by adding lactose or isopropyl-β-D-thiogalactopyranoside (IPTG). lac repressor encoded by lacI
   4542..4572    -  promoter       lac promoter: promoter for the E. coli lac operon
   4587..4608    -  protein_bind   CAP binding site: CAP binding activates transcription in the presence of cAMP. E. coli catabolite activator protein
   4621..4713    -  CDS            lacI (fragment): lac repressor; lacI; The lac repressor binds to the lac operator to inhibit transcription in E. coli. This inhibition can be relieved by adding lactose or isopropyl-β-D-thiogalactopyranoside (IPTG).
   4896..5484    -  rep_origin     ori: high-copy-number ColE1/pMB1/pBR322/pUC origin of replication
   5655..6515    -  CDS            AmpR: β-lactamase; bla; confers resistance to ampicillin, carbenicillin, and related antibiotics
   6516..6620    -  promoter       AmpR promoter: bla
   6673..7101    -  rep_origin     f1 ori (sequence partly withheld): f1 bacteriophage origin of replication; arrow indicates direction of (+) strand synthesis
   7106..94      -  CDS            lacZα (fragment) (across the origin): LacZα fragment of β-galactosidase; lacZ fragment
>Addgene plasmid #92140 | pEN244 - CTCF-AID[71-114]-eGFP-FRT-Blast-FRT targeting construct | addgene full sequence | sequence record 472385 | Addgene Long Read Sequencing Result
CAGCTGGCGAAAGGGGGATGTGCTGCAAGGCGATTAAGTTGGGTAACGCCAGGGTTTTCCCAGTCACGAC
GTTGTAAAACGACGGCCAGTGAATTGTAATACGACTCACTATAGGGCGAATTGGGTACCGGGCCCCCCCT
CGAGGTCGACGAAGGGCTGAAGCAACGAATAGACTGAGACAGTTCTGCTGGAGGAACTCAGGCCCCTAAA
GCCGGGAGTGCTATTACCAGCCCTAATCCCAACACTTGGGAGGCTGAGGCTGGCCTGGGCTACATGGAAA
GAAGAAGGGAAGGGGAAACCATTCAGGTGAAAGGATTGTCCCAGGAGTGTTCCCTTTCTAGCACAGTGCC
TGGATGTAGTGGGTCTTAGATCGCCTCAAAGCAGCCTTTTCTTCTCTTTAAATTCAGGGCTTAATCTATA
ATTATGCTCCCTGAGCGCCATGTCCAAATGTCCATCACAGAACAGGGGGATAACTCTGCATCTAGAACCG
CCCAGTCATTTCACCTACACACAACTATTTCAGAGCAGTACAGGGTCAGAAATGTCAACTGCATCATATA
CTCTGTGAAATACTCCTTGTCATGTGCAGTCTAGGGCTGGATTTTTTTTTCCCTGCCCTGCATTACTATA
CATCCTAAATACAGAACATAAAGGAAAACTAAAAATGTTAAAGTGGAGGCCTGTGAGGTAAATGTCAGTA
TTTGGTATCTGACAATTTCTAGCCTTTTGGGATTTTATGTGTGGCCACTTAACGTTCGCAGGGCTGTTTT
GTTTCTGCTGACTTGGGCATCACTGCTGAGGCTTTCTTGTTGCTGCATCCCATTCATTGTCAGCATCGGG
AACAATGCCTGTGCTCGCTGGGGGCTTTAATGTACGTACCCTTTGTTTTGTTCCTGCCCTTCTTTGCCAG
CAACAGCCATCATTCAGGTCGAAGATCAGAATACAGGTGCAATTGAGAACATTATAGTTGAAGTCAAAAA
GGAGCCAGATGCCGAGCCTGCGGAGGGGGAAGAAGAGGAGGCTCAGGCAGCCACCACAGACGCCCCCAAC
GGAGACCTCACGCCTGAGATGATCCTCAGCATGATGGACCGGGGGGGAGCAGGAGGCGTCGACGGTATCG
ATCCTAAAGATCCAGCCAAACCTCCGGCCAAGGCACAAGTTGTGGGATGGCCACCGGTGAGATCATACCG
GAAGAACGTGATGGTTTCCTGCCAAAAATCAAGCGGTGGCCCGGAGGCGGCGGCGTTCGTGAAGAAGCTT
GATGTGAGCAAGGGCGAGGAGCTGTTCACCGGGGTGGTGCCCATCCTGGTCGAGCTGGACGGCGACGTAA
ACGGCCACAAGTTCAGCGTGTCCGGCGAGGGCGAGGGCGATGCCACCTACGGCAAGCTGACCCTGAAGTT
CATCTGCACCACCGGCAAGCTGCCCGTGCCCTGGCCCACCCTCGTGACCACCCTGACCTACGGCGTGCAG
TGCTTCAGCCGCTACCCCGACCACATGAAGCAGCACGACTTCTTCAAGTCCGCCATGCCCGAAGGCTACG
TCCAGGAGCGCACCATCTTCTTCAAGGACGACGGCAACTACAAGACCCGCGCCGAGGTGAAGTTCGAGGG
CGACACCCTGGTGAACCGCATCGAGCTGAAGGGCATCGACTTCAAGGAGGACGGCAACATCCTGGGGCAC
AAGCTGGAGTACAACTACAACAGCCACAACGTCTATATCATGGCCGACAAGCAGAAGAACGGCATCAAGG
TGAACTTCAAGATCCGCCACAACATCGAGGACGGCAGCGTGCAGCTCGCCGACCACTACCAGCAGAACAC
CCCCATCGGCGACGGCCCCGTGCTGCTGCCCGACAACCACTACCTGAGCACCCAGTCCGCCCTGAGCAAA
GACCCCAACGAGAAGCGCGATCACATGGTCCTGCTGGAGTTCGTGACCGCCGCCGGGATCACTCTCGGCA
TGGACGAGCTGTACAAGTAAGATATCGAATTCCGAAGTTCCTATTCTCTAGAAAGTATAGGAACTTCAGG
TCTGAAGAGGAGTTTACGTCCAGCCAAGCTAGCTTGGCTGCAGGTCGTCGAAATTCTACCGGGTAGGGGA
GGCGCTTTTCCCAAGGCAGTCTGGAGCATGCGCTTTAGCAGCCCCGCTGGGCACTTGGCGCTACACAAGT
GGCCTCTGGCCTCGCACACATTCCACATCCACCGGTAGGCGCCAACCGGCTCCGTTCTTTGGTGGCCCCT
TCGCGCCACCTTCTACTCCTCCCCTAGTCAGGAAGTTCCCCCCCGCCCCGCAGCTCGCGTCGTGCAGGAC
GTGACAAATGGAAGTAGCACGTCTCACTAGTCTCGTGCAGATGGACAGCACCGCTGAGCAATGGAAGCGG
GTAGGCCTTTGGGGCAGCGGCCAATAGCAGCTTTGCTCCTTCGCTTTCTGGGCTCAGAGGCTGGGAAGGG
GTGGGTCCGGGGGCGGGCTCAGGGGCGGGCTCAGGGGCGGGGCGGGCGCCCGAAGGTCCTCCGGAGGCCC
GGCATTCTGCACGCTTCAAAAGCGCACGTCTGCCGCGCTGTTCTCCTCTTCCTCATCTCCGGGCCTTTCG
ACCTGCAGCCTGTTGACAATTAATCATCGGCATAGTATATCGGCATAGTATAATACGACAAGGTGAGGAA
CTAAACCCATATGGCCACCATGGCCAAGCCTTTGTCTCAAGAAGAATCCACCCTCATTGAAAGAGCAACG
GCTACAATCAACAGCATCCCCATCTCTGAAGACTACAGCGTCGCCAGCGCAGCTCTCTCTAGCGACGGCC
GCATCTTCACTGGTGTCAATGTATATCATTTTACTGGGGGACCTTGTGCAGAACTCGTGGTGCTGGGCAC
TGCTGCTGCTGCGGCAGCTGGCAACCTGACTTGTATCGTCGCGATCGGAAATGAGAACAGGGGCATCTTG
AGCCCCTGCGGACGGTGCCGACAGGTGCTTCTCGATCTGCATCCTGGGATCAAAGCCATAGTGAAGGACA
GTGATGGACAGCCGACGGCAGTTGGGATTCGTGAATTGCTGCCCTCTGGTTATGTGTGGGAGGGCTAACC
TGAGGGATCAATTCTCTAGAGCTCGCTGATCAGCCTCGACTGTGCCTTCTAGTTGCCAGCCATCTGTTGT
TTGCCCCTCCCCCGTGCCTTCCTTGACCCTGGAAGGTGCCACTCCCACTGTCCTTTCCTAATAAAATGAG
GAAATTGCATCGCATTGTCTGAGTAGGTGTCATTCTATTCTGGGGGGTGGGGTGGGGCAGGACAGCAAGG
GGGAGGATTGGGAAGACAATAGCAGGCATGCTGGGGATGCGGTGGGCTCTATGGCTTCTGAGGCGGAAAG
AACCAGCTGGGGCTCGACTAGAGCTTGCGGAACCCTTCGAAGTTCCTATTCTCTAGAAAGTATAGGAACT
TCATCAGTCAGGTACATAATGGATCCTGATGCTGGGGCCTTGCTCGGCACCAGGACTATTGGGCTGTGTT
TAAACGGCCCAAATCTTAATTTTTCTCTTTTTTTTCTTTGGCTTTGGGAACGGCATAATTTTACACCATT
TTACCAAACATACTGAGAACGAAAACTTCAAGGATGATGTTAGAAAAATGTGATTTAACTAGAACTTGTT
TGATGTTAGCAAATCATGGAATGTTCTAAGTCTCTGAGGGTTTACTGTGAAGTGTTGAGGACAGTGTTGA
TGCCTAACTAGTTTTCTTAGATGGAAACAGAGACATTGAGCCCTCTCTCTTGATCGTAAACCACTCCAGA
ACGGCCACGGGTTTCCCAGAGTTCTATGGTCTTCCCAAGAGAATTTTTAATTGTAAATGCAGACTTGGGA
AGGACTTGGACTTTTAACCTGGTTTTGCTTTTGCTTTTCCTGACTCCCTTTGCTCAGAGTCAGTTGCACA
CCAGTAGGATGGCATGCTACGATCAGTTTCTGTCCTGAAAGCTTTGCCTCTTTCTTGGCAAAGTTTCTGG
TATGGTCAAGCTTGTAAATAACCTTTTTTACATTTTAATCTTTTCCATTAATTAAGAGGTTGAAAAGAAG
TACAGTGTAAGAAAACCCAGCATTTTAATTATTTGCAAATTAAGGTGCCACAGACACAGACTTAGTGGTA
TGTAAATGTTGACTCGGATCACAATCATGTAGCAGAGGGCACTGGGCCTGTTGCCTGCCAGTCATGGACA
CCCATGTGAAAAATCCTGATTTCCAGCTCATGGAGCCAGCGTTTGAACCTTGAACAAATAAATTTCATTT
ATGATTTTCTCATCAACATTTTCTTTGCTCTGTTTGTAGCTGAATGTTACATTTTTTTAAAAATCTCTGT
TCAAGCCAGAAGAGTTGATTATGAGTGGCCACAGCAACCCTGGCAAGCTGGGCCAAAAAAGGATCCACTA
GTTCTAGAGCGGCCGCCACCGCGGTGGAGCTCCAGCTTTTGTTCCCTTTAGTGAGGGTTAATTTCGAGCT
TGGCGTAATCATGGTCATAGCTGTTTCCTGTGTGAAATTGTTATCCGCTCACAATTCCACACAACATACG
AGCCGGAAGCATAAAGTGTAAAGCCTGGGGTGCCTAATGAGTGAGCTAACTCACATTAATTGCGTTGCGC
TCACTGCCCGCTTTCCAGTCGGGAAACCTGTCGTGCCAGCTGCATTAATGAATCGGCCAACGCGCGGGGA
GAGGCGGTTTGCGTATTGGGCGCTCTTCCGCTTCCTCGCTCACTGACTCGCTGCGCTCGGTCGTTCGGCT
GCGGCGAGCGGTATCAGCTCACTCAAAGGCGGTAATACGGTTATCCACAGAATCAGGGGATAACGCAGGA
AAGAACATGTGAGCAAAAGGCCAGCAAAAGGCCAGGAACCGTAAAAAGGCCGCGTTGCTGGCGTTTTTCC
ATAGGCTCCGCCCCCCTGACGAGCATCACAAAAATCGACGCTCAAGTCAGAGGTGGCGAAACCCGACAGG
ACTATAAAGATACCAGGCGTTTCCCCCTGGAAGCTCCCTCGTGCGCTCTCCTGTTCCGACCCTGCCGCTT
ACCGGATACCTGTCCGCCTTTCTCCCTTCGGGAAGCGTGGCGCTTTCTCATAGCTCACGCTGTAGGTATC
TCAGTTCGGTGTAGGTCGTTCGCTCCAAGCTGGGCTGTGTGCACGAACCCCCCGTTCAGCCCGACCGCTG
CGCCTTATCCGGTAACTATCGTCTTGAGTCCAACCCGGTAAGACACGACTTATCGCCACTGGCAGCAGCC
ACTGGTAACAGGATTAGCAGAGCGAGGTATGTAGGCGGTGCTACAGAGTTCTTGAAGTGGTGGCCTAACT
ACGGCTACACTAGAAGAACAGTATTTGGTATCTGCGCTCTGCTGAAGCCAGTTACCTTCGGAAAAAGAGT
TGGTAGCTCTTGATCCGGCAAACAAACCACCGCTGGTAGCGGTGGTTTTTTTGTTTGCAAGCAGCAGATT
ACGCGCAGAAAAAAAGGATCTCAAGAAGATCCTTTGATCTTTTCTACGGGGTCTGACGCTCAGTGGAACG
AAAACTCACGTTAAGGGATTTTGGTCATGAGATTATCAAAAAGGATCTTCACCTAGATCCTTTTAAATTA
AAAATGAAGTTTTAAATCAATCTAAAGTATATATGAGTAAACTTGGTCTGACAGTTACCAATGCTTAATC
AGTGAGGCACCTATCTCAGCGATCTGTCTATTTCGTTCATCCATAGTTGCCTGACTCCCCGTCGTGTAGA
TAACTACGATACGGGAGGGCTTACCATCTGGCCCCAGTGCTGCAATGATACCGCGAGACCCACGCTCACC
GGCTCCAGATTTATCAGCAATAAACCAGCCAGCCGGAAGGGCCGAGCGCAGAAGTGGTCCTGCAACTTTA
TCCGCCTCCATCCAGTCTATTAATTGTTGCCGGGAAGCTAGAGTAAGTAGTTCGCCAGTTAATAGTTTGC
GCAACGTTGTTGCCATTGCTACAGGCATCGTGGTGTCACGCTCGTCGTTTGGTATGGCTTCATTCAGCTC
CGGTTCCCAACGATCAAGGCGAGTTACATGATCCCCCATGTTGTGCAAAAAAGCGGTTAGCTCCTTCGGT
CCTCCGATCGTTGTCAGAAGTAAGTTGGCCGCAGTGTTATCACTCATGGTTATGGCAGCACTGCATAATT
CTCTTACTGTCATGCCATCCGTAAGATGCTTTTCTGTGACTGGTGAGTACTCAACCAAGTCATTCTGAGA
ATAGTGTATGCGGCGACCGAGTTGCTCTTGCCCGGCGTCAATACGGGATAATACCGCGCCACATAGCAGA
ACTTTAAAAGTGCTCATCATTGGAAAACGTTCTTCGGGGCGAAAACTCTCAAGGATCTTACCGCTGTTGA
GATCCAGTTCGATGTAACCCACTCGTGCACCCAACTGATCTTCAGCATCTTTTACTTTCACCAGCGTTTC
TGGGTGAGCAAAAACAGGAAGGCAAAATGCCGCAAAAAAGGGAATAAGGGCGACACGGAAATGTTGAATA
CTCATACTCTTCCTTTTTCAATATTATTGAAGCATTTATCAGGGTTATTGTCTCATGAGCGGATACATAT
TTGAATGTATTTAGAAAAATAAACAAATAGGGGTTCCGCGCACATTTCCCCGAAAAGTGCCACCTAAATT
GTAAGCGTTAATATTTTGTTAAAATTCGCGTTAAATTTTTGTTAAATCAGCTCATTTTTTAACCAATAGG
CCGAAATCGGCAAAATCCCTTATAAATCAAAAGAATAGACCGAGATAGGGT
[37 nt withheld, positions 6772-6808]
AAAGAACGTGGACTCCAACGTCAAAGG
[49 nt withheld, positions 6836-6884]
T
[91 nt withheld, positions 6886-6976]
G
[124 nt withheld, positions 6978-7101]
CCCATTCGCCATTCAGGCTGCGCAACTGTTGGGAAGGGCGATCGGTGCGGGCCTCTTCGCTATTACGC
