Features (pLannotate 1.2.2; 23 found; start..end, strand, type, name):
     30..458     -  rep_origin     f1 ori (sequence partly withheld): f1 bacteriophage origin of replication; arrow indicates direction of (+) strand synthesis
    463..620     -  CDS            lacZα (fragment): LacZα fragment of β-galactosidase; lacZ fragment
    623..641     +  promoter       T7 promoter: promoter for bacteriophage T7 RNA polymerase
    650..677     -  misc_feature   MCS (fragment): pBluescript multiple cloning site
   1439..1618    +  CDS            Ctcf (fragment): CTCF_MOUSE - Experimental evidence at protein level: Swiss-Prot protein existence level 1. Chromatin binding factor that binds to DNA sequence specific sites. Involved in transcriptional regulation by binding to chromatin insulators and preventing interaction between promoter and nearby enhancers and silencers. Acts as transcriptional repressor binding to promoters of vertebrate MYC gene and BAG1 gene. Also binds to the PLK and PIM1 promoters. Acts as a transcriptional activator of APP. Regulates APOA1/C3/A4/A5 gene cluster and controls MHC class II gene expression. Plays an essential role in
   1648..1780    +  CDS            mini-AID (fragment): minimal degron from the auxin-responsive IAA17 protein of Arabidopsis thaliana (Kubota et al., 2013) acts as an auxin-inducible degron (AID) in the presence of TIR1
   1790..2506    +  CDS            EGFP: the original enhanced GFP (Yang et al., 1996) mammalian codon-optimized
   2520..2553    +  protein_bind   FRT (minimal): supports FLP-mediated excision but not integration (Turan and Bode, 2011) FLP recombinase from the Saccharomyces cerevisiae 2μ plasmid
   2617..3116    +  promoter       PGK promoter: mouse phosphoglycerate kinase 1 promoter
   3128..3175    +  promoter       EM7 promoter: synthetic bacterial promoter&nbsp
   3206..3604    +  CDS            BSD: blasticidin S deaminase; Aspergillus terreus BSD; confers resistance to blasticidin
   3647..3871    +  polyA_signal   bGH poly(A) signal: bovine growth hormone polyadenylation signal
   3875..3896    +  promoter       SV40 promoter (fragment): SV40 enhancer and early promoter
   3926..3959    +  protein_bind   FRT (minimal): supports FLP-mediated excision but not integration (Turan and Bode, 2011) FLP recombinase from the Saccharomyces cerevisiae 2μ plasmid
   4928..4969    -  misc_feature   MCS (fragment): pBluescript multiple cloning site
   4982..5000    -  promoter       T3 promoter: promoter for bacteriophage T3 RNA polymerase
   5045..5061    -  protein_bind   lac operator: The lac repressor binds to the lac operator to inhibit transcription in E. coli. This inhibition can be relieved by adding lactose or isopropyl-β-D-thiogalactopyranoside (IPTG). lac repressor encoded by lacI
   5069..5099    -  promoter       lac promoter: promoter for the E. coli lac operon
   5114..5135    -  protein_bind   CAP binding site: CAP binding activates transcription in the presence of cAMP. E. coli catabolite activator protein
   5148..5240    -  CDS            lacI (fragment): lac repressor; lacI; The lac repressor binds to the lac operator to inhibit transcription in E. coli. This inhibition can be relieved by adding lactose or isopropyl-β-D-thiogalactopyranoside (IPTG).
   5423..6011    -  rep_origin     ori: high-copy-number ColE1/pMB1/pBR322/pUC origin of replication
   6182..7042    -  CDS            AmpR: β-lactamase; bla; confers resistance to ampicillin, carbenicillin, and related antibiotics
   7043..7147    -  promoter       AmpR promoter: bla
>Addgene plasmid #92140 | pEN244 - CTCF-AID[71-114]-eGFP-FRT-Blast-FRT targeting construct | analyzer sequence | sequence record 177220
CTAAATTGTAAGCGTTAATATTTTGTTAAAATTCGCGTTAAATTTTTGTTAAATCAGCTCATTTTTTAAC
CAATAGGCCGAAATCGGCAAAATCCCTTATAAATCAAAAGAATAGACCGAGATAGGGT
[37 nt withheld, positions 129-165]
AAAGAACGTGGACTCCAACGTCAAAGG
[49 nt withheld, positions 193-241]
T
[91 nt withheld, positions 243-333]
G
[124 nt withheld, positions 335-458]
CCCATTCGCCATTCAGGCTGCGCAACTGTTGGGAAGGGCGATCGGTGCGGGCCTCTTCGCTATTACGCCA
GCTGGCGAAAGGGGGATGTGCTGCAAGGCGATTAAGTTGGGTAACGCCAGGGTTTTCCCAGTCACGACGT
TGTAAAACGACGGCCAGTGAATTGTAATACGACTCACTATAGGGCGAATTGGGTACCGGGCCCCCCCTCG
AGGTCGACGAAGGGCTGAAGCAACGAATAGACTGAGACAGTTCTGCTGGAGGAACTCAGGCCCCTAAAGC
CGGGAGTGCTATTACCAGCCCTAATCCCAACACTTGGGAGGCTGAGGCTGGCCTGGGCTACATGGAAAGA
AGAAGGGAAGGGGAAACCATTCAGGTGAAAGGATTGTCCCAGGAGTGTTCCCTTTCTAGCACAGTGCCTG
GATGTAGTGGGTCTTAGATCGCCTCAAAGCAGCCTTTTCTTCTCTTTAAATTCAGGGCTTAATCTATAAT
TATGCTCCCTGAGCGCCATGTCCAAATGTCCATCACAGAACAGGGGGATAACTCTGCATCTAGAACCGCC
CAGTCATTTCACCTACACACAACTATTTCAGAGCAGTACAGGGTCAGAAATGTCAACTGCATCATATACT
CTGTGAAATACTCCTTGTCATGTGCAGTCTAGGGCTGGATTTTTTTTTCCCTGCCCTGCATTACTATACA
TCCTAAATACAGAACATAAAGGAAAACTAAAAATGTTAAAGTGGAGGCCTGTGAGGTAAATGTCAGTATT
TGGTATCTGACAATTTCTAGCCTTTTGGGATTTTATGTGTGGCCACTTAACGTTCGCAGGGCTGTTTTGT
TTCTGCTGACTTGGGCATCACTGCTGAGGCTTTCTTGTTGCTGCATCCCATTCATTGTCAGCATCGGGAA
CAATGCCTGTGCTCGCTGGGGGCTTTAATGTACGTACCCTTTGTTTTGTTCCTGCCCTTCTTTGCCAGCA
ACAGCCATCATTCAGGTCGAAGATCAGAATACAGGTGCAATTGAGAACATTATAGTTGAAGTCAAAAAGG
AGCCAGATGCCGAGCCTGCGGAGGGGGAAGAAGAGGAGGCTCAGGCAGCCACCACAGACGCCCCCAACGG
AGACCTCACGCCTGAGATGATCCTCAGCATGATGGACCGGGGGGGAGCAGGAGGCGTCGACGGTATCGAT
CCTAAAGATCCAGCCAAACCTCCGGCCAAGGCACAAGTTGTGGGATGGCCACCGGTGAGATCATACCGGA
AGAACGTGATGGTTTCCTGCCAAAAATCAAGCGGTGGCCCGGAGGCGGCGGCGTTCGTGAAGAAGCTTGA
TGTGAGCAAGGGCGAGGAGCTGTTCACCGGGGTGGTGCCCATCCTGGTCGAGCTGGACGGCGACGTAAAC
GGCCACAAGTTCAGCGTGTCCGGCGAGGGCGAGGGCGATGCCACCTACGGCAAGCTGACCCTGAAGTTCA
TCTGCACCACCGGCAAGCTGCCCGTGCCCTGGCCCACCCTCGTGACCACCCTGACCTACGGCGTGCAGTG
CTTCAGCCGCTACCCCGACCACATGAAGCAGCACGACTTCTTCAAGTCCGCCATGCCCGAAGGCTACGTC
CAGGAGCGCACCATCTTCTTCAAGGACGACGGCAACTACAAGACCCGCGCCGAGGTGAAGTTCGAGGGCG
ACACCCTGGTGAACCGCATCGAGCTGAAGGGCATCGACTTCAAGGAGGACGGCAACATCCTGGGGCACAA
GCTGGAGTACAACTACAACAGCCACAACGTCTATATCATGGCCGACAAGCAGAAGAACGGCATCAAGGTG
AACTTCAAGATCCGCCACAACATCGAGGACGGCAGCGTGCAGCTCGCCGACCACTACCAGCAGAACACCC
CCATCGGCGACGGCCCCGTGCTGCTGCCCGACAACCACTACCTGAGCACCCAGTCCGCCCTGAGCAAAGA
CCCCAACGAGAAGCGCGATCACATGGTCCTGCTGGAGTTCGTGACCGCCGCCGGGATCACTCTCGGCATG
GACGAGCTGTACAAGTAAGATATCGAATTCCGAAGTTCCTATTCTCTAGAAAGTATAGGAACTTCAGGTC
TGAAGAGGAGTTTACGTCCAGCCAAGCTAGCTTGGCTGCAGGTCGTCGAAATTCTACCGGGTAGGGGAGG
CGCTTTTCCCAAGGCAGTCTGGAGCATGCGCTTTAGCAGCCCCGCTGGGCACTTGGCGCTACACAAGTGG
CCTCTGGCCTCGCACACATTCCACATCCACCGGTAGGCGCCAACCGGCTCCGTTCTTTGGTGGCCCCTTC
GCGCCACCTTCTACTCCTCCCCTAGTCAGGAAGTTCCCCCCCGCCCCGCAGCTCGCGTCGTGCAGGACGT
GACAAATGGAAGTAGCACGTCTCACTAGTCTCGTGCAGATGGACAGCACCGCTGAGCAATGGAAGCGGGT
AGGCCTTTGGGGCAGCGGCCAATAGCAGCTTTGCTCCTTCGCTTTCTGGGCTCAGAGGCTGGGAAGGGGT
GGGTCCGGGGGCGGGCTCAGGGGCGGGCTCAGGGGCGGGGCGGGCGCCCGAAGGTCCTCCGGAGGCCCGG
CATTCTGCACGCTTCAAAAGCGCACGTCTGCCGCGCTGTTCTCCTCTTCCTCATCTCCGGGCCTTTCGAC
CTGCAGCCTGTTGACAATTAATCATCGGCATAGTATATCGGCATAGTATAATACGACAAGGTGAGGAACT
AAACCCATATGGCCACCATGGCCAAGCCTTTGTCTCAAGAAGAATCCACCCTCATTGAAAGAGCAACGGC
TACAATCAACAGCATCCCCATCTCTGAAGACTACAGCGTCGCCAGCGCAGCTCTCTCTAGCGACGGCCGC
ATCTTCACTGGTGTCAATGTATATCATTTTACTGGGGGACCTTGTGCAGAACTCGTGGTGCTGGGCACTG
CTGCTGCTGCGGCAGCTGGCAACCTGACTTGTATCGTCGCGATCGGAAATGAGAACAGGGGCATCTTGAG
CCCCTGCGGACGGTGCCGACAGGTGCTTCTCGATCTGCATCCTGGGATCAAAGCCATAGTGAAGGACAGT
GATGGACAGCCGACGGCAGTTGGGATTCGTGAATTGCTGCCCTCTGGTTATGTGTGGGAGGGCTAACCTG
AGGGGATCAATTCTCTAGAGCTCGCTGATCAGCCTCGACTGTGCCTTCTAGTTGCCAGCCATCTGTTGTT
TGCCCCTCCCCCGTGCCTTCCTTGACCCTGGAAGGTGCCACTCCCACTGTCCTTTCCTAATAAAATGAGG
AAATTGCATCGCATTGTCTGAGTAGGTGTCATTCTATTCTGGGGGGTGGGGTGGGGCAGGACAGCAAGGG
GGAGGATTGGGAAGACAATAGCAGGCATGCTGGGGATGCGGTGGGCTCTATGGCTTCTGAGGCGGAAAGA
ACCAGCTGGGGCTCGACTAGAGCTTGCGGAACCCTTCGAAGTTCCTATTCTCTAGAAAGTATAGGAACTT
CATCAGTCAGGTACATAATGGATCCTGATGCTGGGGCCTTGCTCGGCACCAGGACTATTGGGCTGTGTTT
AAACGGCCCAAATCTTAATTTTTCTCTTTTTTTTCTTTGGCTTTGGGAACGGCATAATTTTACACCATTT
TACCAAACATACTGAGAACGAAAACTTCAAGGATGATGTTAGAAAAATGTGATTTAACTAGAACTTGTTT
GATGTTAGCAAATCATGGAATGTTCTAAGTCTCTGAGGGTTTACTGTGAAGTGTTGAGGACAGTGTTGAT
GCCTAACTAGTTTTCTTAGATGGAAACAGAGACATTGAGCCCTCTCTCTTGATCGTAAACCACTCCAGAA
CGGCCACGGGTTTCCCAGAGTTCTATGGTCTTCCCAAGAGAATTTTTAATTGTAAATGCAGACTTGGGAA
GGACTTGGACTTTTAACCTGGTTTTGCTTTTGCTTTTCCTGACTCCCTTTGCTCAGAGTCAGTTGCACAC
CAGTAGGATGGCATGCTACGATCAGTTTCTGTCCTGAAAGCTTTGCCTCTTTCTTGGCAAAGTTTCTGGT
ATGGTCAAGCTTGTAAATAACCTTTTTTACATTTTAATCTTTTCCATTAATTAAGAGGTTGAAAAGAAGT
ACAGTGTAAGAAAACCCAGCATTTTAATTATTTGCAAATTAAGGTGCCACAGACACAGACTTAGTGGTAT
GTAAATGTTGACTCGGATCACAATCATGTAGCAGAGGGCACTGGGCCTGTTGCCTGCCAGTCATGGACAC
CCATGTGAAAAATCCTGATTTCCAGCTCATGGAGCCAGCGTTTGAACCTTGAACAAATAAATTTCATTTA
TGATTTTCTCATCAACATTTTCTTTGCTCTGTTTGTAGCTGAATGTTACATTTTTTTAAAAATCTCTGTT
CAAGCCAGAAGAGTTGATTATGAGTGGCCACAGCAACCCTGGCAAGCTGGGCCAAAAAAGGATCCACTAG
TTCTAGAGCGGCCGCCACCGCGGTGGAGCTCCAGCTTTTGTTCCCTTTAGTGAGGGTTAATTTCGAGCTT
GGCGTAATCATGGTCATAGCTGTTTCCTGTGTGAAATTGTTATCCGCTCACAATTCCACACAACATACGA
GCCGGAAGCATAAAGTGTAAAGCCTGGGGTGCCTAATGAGTGAGCTAACTCACATTAATTGCGTTGCGCT
CACTGCCCGCTTTCCAGTCGGGAAACCTGTCGTGCCAGCTGCATTAATGAATCGGCCAACGCGCGGGGAG
AGGCGGTTTGCGTATTGGGCGCTCTTCCGCTTCCTCGCTCACTGACTCGCTGCGCTCGGTCGTTCGGCTG
CGGCGAGCGGTATCAGCTCACTCAAAGGCGGTAATACGGTTATCCACAGAATCAGGGGATAACGCAGGAA
AGAACATGTGAGCAAAAGGCCAGCAAAAGGCCAGGAACCGTAAAAAGGCCGCGTTGCTGGCGTTTTTCCA
TAGGCTCCGCCCCCCTGACGAGCATCACAAAAATCGACGCTCAAGTCAGAGGTGGCGAAACCCGACAGGA
CTATAAAGATACCAGGCGTTTCCCCCTGGAAGCTCCCTCGTGCGCTCTCCTGTTCCGACCCTGCCGCTTA
CCGGATACCTGTCCGCCTTTCTCCCTTCGGGAAGCGTGGCGCTTTCTCATAGCTCACGCTGTAGGTATCT
CAGTTCGGTGTAGGTCGTTCGCTCCAAGCTGGGCTGTGTGCACGAACCCCCCGTTCAGCCCGACCGCTGC
GCCTTATCCGGTAACTATCGTCTTGAGTCCAACCCGGTAAGACACGACTTATCGCCACTGGCAGCAGCCA
CTGGTAACAGGATTAGCAGAGCGAGGTATGTAGGCGGTGCTACAGAGTTCTTGAAGTGGTGGCCTAACTA
CGGCTACACTAGAAGAACAGTATTTGGTATCTGCGCTCTGCTGAAGCCAGTTACCTTCGGAAAAAGAGTT
GGTAGCTCTTGATCCGGCAAACAAACCACCGCTGGTAGCGGTGGTTTTTTTGTTTGCAAGCAGCAGATTA
CGCGCAGAAAAAAAGGATCTCAAGAAGATCCTTTGATCTTTTCTACGGGGTCTGACGCTCAGTGGAACGA
AAACTCACGTTAAGGGATTTTGGTCATGAGATTATCAAAAAGGATCTTCACCTAGATCCTTTTAAATTAA
AAATGAAGTTTTAAATCAATCTAAAGTATATATGAGTAAACTTGGTCTGACAGTTACCAATGCTTAATCA
GTGAGGCACCTATCTCAGCGATCTGTCTATTTCGTTCATCCATAGTTGCCTGACTCCCCGTCGTGTAGAT
AACTACGATACGGGAGGGCTTACCATCTGGCCCCAGTGCTGCAATGATACCGCGAGACCCACGCTCACCG
GCTCCAGATTTATCAGCAATAAACCAGCCAGCCGGAAGGGCCGAGCGCAGAAGTGGTCCTGCAACTTTAT
CCGCCTCCATCCAGTCTATTAATTGTTGCCGGGAAGCTAGAGTAAGTAGTTCGCCAGTTAATAGTTTGCG
CAACGTTGTTGCCATTGCTACAGGCATCGTGGTGTCACGCTCGTCGTTTGGTATGGCTTCATTCAGCTCC
GGTTCCCAACGATCAAGGCGAGTTACATGATCCCCCATGTTGTGCAAAAAAGCGGTTAGCTCCTTCGGTC
CTCCGATCGTTGTCAGAAGTAAGTTGGCCGCAGTGTTATCACTCATGGTTATGGCAGCACTGCATAATTC
TCTTACTGTCATGCCATCCGTAAGATGCTTTTCTGTGACTGGTGAGTACTCAACCAAGTCATTCTGAGAA
TAGTGTATGCGGCGACCGAGTTGCTCTTGCCCGGCGTCAATACGGGATAATACCGCGCCACATAGCAGAA
CTTTAAAAGTGCTCATCATTGGAAAACGTTCTTCGGGGCGAAAACTCTCAAGGATCTTACCGCTGTTGAG
ATCCAGTTCGATGTAACCCACTCGTGCACCCAACTGATCTTCAGCATCTTTTACTTTCACCAGCGTTTCT
GGGTGAGCAAAAACAGGAAGGCAAAATGCCGCAAAAAAGGGAATAAGGGCGACACGGAAATGTTGAATAC
TCATACTCTTCCTTTTTCAATATTATTGAAGCATTTATCAGGGTTATTGTCTCATGAGCGGATACATATT
TGAATGTATTTAGAAAAATAAACAAATAGGGGTTCCGCGCACATTTCCCCGAAAAGTGCCAC
