Features (pLannotate 1.2.2; 23 found; start..end, strand, type, name):
    137..184     +  promoter       EM7 promoter: synthetic bacterial promoter&nbsp
    215..613     +  CDS            BSD: blasticidin S deaminase; Aspergillus terreus BSD; confers resistance to blasticidin
    655..879     +  polyA_signal   bGH poly(A) signal: bovine growth hormone polyadenylation signal
    883..904     +  promoter       SV40 promoter (fragment): SV40 enhancer and early promoter
    934..967     +  protein_bind   FRT (minimal): supports FLP-mediated excision but not integration (Turan and Bode, 2011) FLP recombinase from the Saccharomyces cerevisiae 2μ plasmid
   1936..1977    -  misc_feature   MCS (fragment): pBluescript multiple cloning site
   1990..2008    -  promoter       T3 promoter: promoter for bacteriophage T3 RNA polymerase
   2053..2069    -  protein_bind   lac operator: The lac repressor binds to the lac operator to inhibit transcription in E. coli. This inhibition can be relieved by adding lactose or isopropyl-β-D-thiogalactopyranoside (IPTG). lac repressor encoded by lacI
   2077..2107    -  promoter       lac promoter: promoter for the E. coli lac operon
   2122..2143    -  protein_bind   CAP binding site: CAP binding activates transcription in the presence of cAMP. E. coli catabolite activator protein
   2156..2248    -  CDS            lacI (fragment): lac repressor; lacI; The lac repressor binds to the lac operator to inhibit transcription in E. coli. This inhibition can be relieved by adding lactose or isopropyl-β-D-thiogalactopyranoside (IPTG).
   2431..3019    -  rep_origin     ori: high-copy-number ColE1/pMB1/pBR322/pUC origin of replication
   3190..4050    -  CDS            AmpR: β-lactamase; bla; confers resistance to ampicillin, carbenicillin, and related antibiotics
   4051..4155    -  promoter       AmpR promoter: bla
   4208..4636    -  rep_origin     f1 ori (sequence partly withheld): f1 bacteriophage origin of replication; arrow indicates direction of (+) strand synthesis
   4641..4798    -  CDS            lacZα (fragment): LacZα fragment of β-galactosidase; lacZ fragment
   4801..4819    +  promoter       T7 promoter: promoter for bacteriophage T7 RNA polymerase
   4828..4855    -  misc_feature   MCS (fragment): pBluescript multiple cloning site
   5617..5796    +  CDS            Ctcf (fragment): CTCF_MOUSE - Experimental evidence at protein level: Swiss-Prot protein existence level 1. Chromatin binding factor that binds to DNA sequence specific sites. Involved in transcriptional regulation by binding to chromatin insulators and preventing interaction between promoter and nearby enhancers and silencers. Acts as transcriptional repressor binding to promoters of vertebrate MYC gene and BAG1 gene. Also binds to the PLK and PIM1 promoters. Acts as a transcriptional activator of APP. Regulates APOA1/C3/A4/A5 gene cluster and controls MHC class II gene expression. Plays an essential role in
   5826..5958    +  CDS            mini-AID (fragment): minimal degron from the auxin-responsive IAA17 protein of Arabidopsis thaliana (Kubota et al., 2013) acts as an auxin-inducible degron (AID) in the presence of TIR1
   5968..6684    +  CDS            EGFP: the original enhanced GFP (Yang et al., 1996) mammalian codon-optimized
   6698..6731    +  protein_bind   FRT (minimal): supports FLP-mediated excision but not integration (Turan and Bode, 2011) FLP recombinase from the Saccharomyces cerevisiae 2μ plasmid
   6795..125     +  promoter       PGK promoter (across the origin): mouse phosphoglycerate kinase 1 promoter
>Addgene plasmid #92140 | pEN244 - CTCF-AID[71-114]-eGFP-FRT-Blast-FRT targeting construct Sequencing Result | analyzer sequence | sequence record 181599
GGCTCAGGGGCGGGCTCAGGGGCGGGGCGGGCGCCCGAAGGTCCTCCGGAGGCCCGGCATTCTGCACGCT
TCAAAAGCGCACGTCTGCCGCGCTGTTCTCCTCTTCCTCATCTCCGGGCCTTTCGACCTGCAGCCTGTTG
ACAATTAATCATCGGCATAGTATATCGGCATAGTATAATACGACAAGGTGAGGAACTAAACCCATATGGC
CACCATGGCCAAGCCTTTGTCTCAAGAAGAATCCACCCTCATTGAAAGAGCAACGGCTACAATCAACAGC
ATCCCCATCTCTGAAGACTACAGCGTCGCCAGCGCAGCTCTCTCTAGCGACGGCCGCATCTTCACTGGTG
TCAATGTATATCATTTTACTGGGGGACCTTGTGCAGAACTCGTGGTGCTGGGCACTGCTGCTGCTGCGGC
AGCTGGCAACCTGACTTGTATCGTCGCGATCGGAAATGAGAACAGGGGCATCTTGAGCCCCTGCGGACGG
TGCCGACAGGTGCTTCTCGATCTGCATCCTGGGATCAAAGCCATAGTGAAGGACAGTGATGGACAGCCGA
CGGCAGTTGGGATTCGTGAATTGCTGCCCTCTGGTTATGTGTGGGAGGGCTAACCTGAGGGATCAATTCT
CTAGAGCTCGCTGATCAGCCTCGACTGTGCCTTCTAGTTGCCAGCCATCTGTTGTTTGCCCCTCCCCCGT
GCCTTCCTTGACCCTGGAAGGTGCCACTCCCACTGTCCTTTCCTAATAAAATGAGGAAATTGCATCGCAT
TGTCTGAGTAGGTGTCATTCTATTCTGGGGGGTGGGGTGGGGCAGGACAGCAAGGGGGAGGATTGGGAAG
ACAATAGCAGGCATGCTGGGGATGCGGTGGGCTCTATGGCTTCTGAGGCGGAAAGAACCAGCTGGGGCTC
GACTAGAGCTTGCGGAACCCTTCGAAGTTCCTATTCTCTAGAAAGTATAGGAACTTCATCAGTCAGGTAC
ATAATGGATCCTGATGCTGGGGCCTTGCTCGGCACCAGGACTATTGGGCTGTGTTTAAACGGCCCAAATC
TTAATTTTTCTCTTTTTTTTCTTTGGCTTTGGGAACGGCATAATTTTACACCATTTTACCAAACATACTG
AGAACGAAAACTTCAAGGATGATGTTAGAAAAATGTGATTTAACTAGAACTTGTTTGATGTTAGCAAATC
ATGGAATGTTCTAAGTCTCTGAGGGTTTACTGTGAAGTGTTGAGGACAGTGTTGATGCCTAACTAGTTTT
CTTAGATGGAAACAGAGACATTGAGCCCTCTCTCTTGATCGTAAACCACTCCAGAACGGCCACGGGTTTC
CCAGAGTTCTATGGTCTTCCCAAGAGAATTTTTAATTGTAAATGCAGACTTGGGAAGGACTTGGACTTTT
AACCTGGTTTTGCTTTTGCTTTTCCTGACTCCCTTTGCTCAGAGTCAGTTGCACACCAGTAGGATGGCAT
GCTACGATCAGTTTCTGTCCTGAAAGCTTTGCCTCTTTCTTGGCAAAGTTTCTGGTATGGTCAAGCTTGT
AAATAACCTTTTTTACATTTTAATCTTTTCCATTAATTAAGAGGTTGAAAAGAAGTACAGTGTAAGAAAA
CCCAGCATTTTAATTATTTGCAAATTAAGGTGCCACAGACACAGACTTAGTGGTATGTAAATGTTGACTC
GGATCACAATCATGTAGCAGAGGGCACTGGGCCTGTTGCCTGCCAGTCATGGACACCCATGTGAAAAATC
CTGATTTCCAGCTCATGGAGCCAGCGTTTGAACCTTGAACAAATAAATTTCATTTATGATTTTCTCATCA
ACATTTTCTTTGCTCTGTTTGTAGCTGAATGTTACATTTTTTTAAAAATCTCTGTTCAAGCCAGAAGAGT
TGATTATGAGTGGCCACAGCAACCCTGGCAAGCTGGGCCAAAAAAGGATCCACTAGTTCTAGAGCGGCCG
CCACCGCGGTGGAGCTCCAGCTTTTGTTCCCTTTAGTGAGGGTTAATTTCGAGCTTGGCGTAATCATGGT
CATAGCTGTTTCCTGTGTGAAATTGTTATCCGCTCACAATTCCACACAACATACGAGCCGGAAGCATAAA
GTGTAAAGCCTGGGGTGCCTAATGAGTGAGCTAACTCACATTAATTGCGTTGCGCTCACTGCCCGCTTTC
CAGTCGGGAAACCTGTCGTGCCAGCTGCATTAATGAATCGGCCAACGCGCGGGGAGAGGCGGTTTGCGTA
TTGGGCGCTCTTCCGCTTCCTCGCTCACTGACTCGCTGCGCTCGGTCGTTCGGCTGCGGCGAGCGGTATC
AGCTCACTCAAAGGCGGTAATACGGTTATCCACAGAATCAGGGGATAACGCAGGAAAGAACATGTGAGCA
AAAGGCCAGCAAAAGGCCAGGAACCGTAAAAAGGCCGCGTTGCTGGCGTTTTTCCATAGGCTCCGCCCCC
CTGACGAGCATCACAAAAATCGACGCTCAAGTCAGAGGTGGCGAAACCCGACAGGACTATAAAGATACCA
GGCGTTTCCCCCTGGAAGCTCCCTCGTGCGCTCTCCTGTTCCGACCCTGCCGCTTACCGGATACCTGTCC
GCCTTTCTCCCTTCGGGAAGCGTGGCGCTTTCTCATAGCTCACGCTGTAGGTATCTCAGTTCGGTGTAGG
TCGTTCGCTCCAAGCTGGGCTGTGTGCACGAACCCCCCGTTCAGCCCGACCGCTGCGCCTTATCCGGTAA
CTATCGTCTTGAGTCCAACCCGGTAAGACACGACTTATCGCCACTGGCAGCAGCCACTGGTAACAGGATT
AGCAGAGCGAGGTATGTAGGCGGTGCTACAGAGTTCTTGAAGTGGTGGCCTAACTACGGCTACACTAGAA
GAACAGTATTTGGTATCTGCGCTCTGCTGAAGCCAGTTACCTTCGGAAAAAGAGTTGGTAGCTCTTGATC
CGGCAAACAAACCACCGCTGGTAGCGGTGGTTTTTTTGTTTGCAAGCAGCAGATTACGCGCAGAAAAAAA
GGATCTCAAGAAGATCCTTTGATCTTTTCTACGGGGTCTGACGCTCAGTGGAACGAAAACTCACGTTAAG
GGATTTTGGTCATGAGATTATCAAAAAGGATCTTCACCTAGATCCTTTTAAATTAAAAATGAAGTTTTAA
ATCAATCTAAAGTATATATGAGTAAACTTGGTCTGACAGTTACCAATGCTTAATCAGTGAGGCACCTATC
TCAGCGATCTGTCTATTTCGTTCATCCATAGTTGCCTGACTCCCCGTCGTGTAGATAACTACGATACGGG
AGGGCTTACCATCTGGCCCCAGTGCTGCAATGATACCGCGAGACCCACGCTCACCGGCTCCAGATTTATC
AGCAATAAACCAGCCAGCCGGAAGGGCCGAGCGCAGAAGTGGTCCTGCAACTTTATCCGCCTCCATCCAG
TCTATTAATTGTTGCCGGGAAGCTAGAGTAAGTAGTTCGCCAGTTAATAGTTTGCGCAACGTTGTTGCCA
TTGCTACAGGCATCGTGGTGTCACGCTCGTCGTTTGGTATGGCTTCATTCAGCTCCGGTTCCCAACGATC
AAGGCGAGTTACATGATCCCCCATGTTGTGCAAAAAAGCGGTTAGCTCCTTCGGTCCTCCGATCGTTGTC
AGAAGTAAGTTGGCCGCAGTGTTATCACTCATGGTTATGGCAGCACTGCATAATTCTCTTACTGTCATGC
CATCCGTAAGATGCTTTTCTGTGACTGGTGAGTACTCAACCAAGTCATTCTGAGAATAGTGTATGCGGCG
ACCGAGTTGCTCTTGCCCGGCGTCAATACGGGATAATACCGCGCCACATAGCAGAACTTTAAAAGTGCTC
ATCATTGGAAAACGTTCTTCGGGGCGAAAACTCTCAAGGATCTTACCGCTGTTGAGATCCAGTTCGATGT
AACCCACTCGTGCACCCAACTGATCTTCAGCATCTTTTACTTTCACCAGCGTTTCTGGGTGAGCAAAAAC
AGGAAGGCAAAATGCCGCAAAAAAGGGAATAAGGGCGACACGGAAATGTTGAATACTCATACTCTTCCTT
TTTCAATATTATTGAAGCATTTATCAGGGTTATTGTCTCATGAGCGGATACATATTTGAATGTATTTAGA
AAAATAAACAAATAGGGGTTCCGCGCACATTTCCCCGAAAAGTGCCACCTAAATTGTAAGCGTTAATATT
TTGTTAAAATTCGCGTTAAATTTTTGTTAAATCAGCTCATTTTTTAACCAATAGGCCGAAATCGGCAAAA
TCCCTTATAAATCAAAAGAATAGACCGAGATAGGGT
[37 nt withheld, positions 4307-4343]
AAAGAACGTGGACTCCAACGTCAAAGG
[49 nt withheld, positions 4371-4419]
T
[91 nt withheld, positions 4421-4511]
G
[124 nt withheld, positions 4513-4636]
CCCATTCGCCATTCAGGCTGCGCAACTGTTGGGAAGGGCGATCGGTGCGGGCCTCTTCGCTATTACGCCA
GCTGGCGAAAGGGGGATGTGCTGCAAGGCGATTAAGTTGGGTAACGCCAGGGTTTTCCCAGTCACGACGT
TGTAAAACGACGGCCAGTGAATTGTAATACGACTCACTATAGGGCGAATTGGGTACCGGGCCCCCCCTCG
AGGTCGACGAAGGGCTGAAGCAACGAATAGACTGAGACAGTTCTGCTGGAGGAACTCAGGCCCCTAAAGC
CGGGAGTGCTATTACCAGCCCTAATCCCAACACTTGGGAGGCTGAGGCTGGCCTGGGCTACATGGAAAGA
AGAAGGGAAGGGGAAACCATTCAGGTGAAAGGATTGTCCCAGGAGTGTTCCCTTTCTAGCACAGTGCCTG
GATGTAGTGGGTCTTAGATCGCCTCAAAGCAGCCTTTTCTTCTCTTTAAATTCAGGGCTTAATCTATAAT
TATGCTCCCTGAGCGCCATGTCCAAATGTCCATCACAGAACAGGGGGATAACTCTGCATCTAGAACCGCC
CAGTCATTTCACCTACACACAACTATTTCAGAGCAGTACAGGGTCAGAAATGTCAACTGCATCATATACT
CTGTGAAATACTCCTTGTCATGTGCAGTCTAGGGCTGGATTTTTTTTTCCCTGCCCTGCATTACTATACA
TCCTAAATACAGAACATAAAGGAAAACTAAAAATGTTAAAGTGGAGGCCTGTGAGGTAAATGTCAGTATT
TGGTATCTGACAATTTCTAGCCTTTTGGGATTTTATGTGTGGCCACTTAACGTTCGCAGGGCTGTTTTGT
TTCTGCTGACTTGGGCATCACTGCTGAGGCTTTCTTGTTGCTGCATCCCATTCATTGTCAGCATCGGGAA
CAATGCCTGTGCTCGCTGGGGGCTTTAATGTACGTACCCTTTGTTTTGTTCCTGCCCTTCTTTGCCAGCA
ACAGCCATCATTCAGGTCGAAGATCAGAATACAGGTGCAATTGAGAACATTATAGTTGAAGTCAAAAAGG
AGCCAGATGCCGAGCCTGCGGAGGGGGAAGAAGAGGAGGCTCAGGCAGCCACCACAGACGCCCCCAACGG
AGACCTCACGCCTGAGATGATCCTCAGCATGATGGACCGGGGGGGAGCAGGAGGCGTCGACGGTATCGAT
CCTAAAGATCCAGCCAAACCTCCGGCCAAGGCACAAGTTGTGGGATGGCCACCGGTGAGATCATACCGGA
AGAACGTGATGGTTTCCTGCCAAAAATCAAGCGGTGGCCCGGAGGCGGCGGCGTTCGTGAAGAAGCTTGA
TGTGAGCAAGGGCGAGGAGCTGTTCACCGGGGTGGTGCCCATCCTGGTCGAGCTGGACGGCGACGTAAAC
GGCCACAAGTTCAGCGTGTCCGGCGAGGGCGAGGGCGATGCCACCTACGGCAAGCTGACCCTGAAGTTCA
TCTGCACCACCGGCAAGCTGCCCGTGCCCTGGCCCACCCTCGTGACCACCCTGACCTACGGCGTGCAGTG
CTTCAGCCGCTACCCCGACCACATGAAGCAGCACGACTTCTTCAAGTCCGCCATGCCCGAAGGCTACGTC
CAGGAGCGCACCATCTTCTTCAAGGACGACGGCAACTACAAGACCCGCGCCGAGGTGAAGTTCGAGGGCG
ACACCCTGGTGAACCGCATCGAGCTGAAGGGCATCGACTTCAAGGAGGACGGCAACATCCTGGGGCACAA
GCTGGAGTACAACTACAACAGCCACAACGTCTATATCATGGCCGACAAGCAGAAGAACGGCATCAAGGTG
AACTTCAAGATCCGCCACAACATCGAGGACGGCAGCGTGCAGCTCGCCGACCACTACCAGCAGAACACCC
CCATCGGCGACGGCCCCGTGCTGCTGCCCGACAACCACTACCTGAGCACCCAGTCCGCCCTGAGCAAAGA
CCCCAACGAGAAGCGCGATCACATGGTCCTGCTGGAGTTCGTGACCGCCGCCGGGATCACTCTCGGCATG
GACGAGCTGTACAAGTAAGATATCGAATTCCGAAGTTCCTATTCTCTAGAAAGTATAGGAACTTCAGGTC
TGAAGAGGAGTTTACGTCCAGCCAAGCTAGCTTGGCTGCAGGTCGTCGAAATTCTACCGGGTAGGGGAGG
CGCTTTTCCCAAGGCAGTCTGGAGCATGCGCTTTAGCAGCCCCGCTGGGCACTTGGCGCTACACAAGTGG
CCTCTGGCCTCGCACACATTCCACATCCACCGGTAGGCGCCAACCGGCTCCGTTCTTTGGTGGCCCCTTC
GCGCCACCTTCTACTCCTCCCCTAGTCAGGAAGTTCCCCCCCGCCCCGCAGCTCGCGTCGTGCAGGACGT
GACAAATGGAAGTAGCACGTCTCACTAGTCTCGTGCAGATGGACAGCACCGCTGAGCAATGGAAGCGGGT
AGGCCTTTGGGGCAGCGGCCAATAGCAGCTTTGCTCCTTCGCTTTCTGGGCTCAGAGGCTGGGAAGGGGT
GGGTCCGGGGG
